Addgene plasmid #43650: III-GGTT
Depositing lab: Chad Cowan & Kiran Musunuru. Depositing organization: Harvard University. Publication: A TALEN Genome-Editing System for Generating Human Stem Cell-Based Disease Models. Ding Q, Lee YK, Schaefer EA, Peters DT, Veres A, Kim K, Kuperwasser N, Motola DL, Meissner TB, Hendriks WT, Trevisan M, Gupta RM, Moisan A, Banks E, Friesen M, Schinzel RT, Xia F, Tang A, Xia Y, Figueroa E, Wann A, Ahfeldt T, Daheron L, Zhang F, Rubin LL, Peng LF, Chung RT, Musunuru K, Cowan CA. Cell Stem Cell. 2012 Dec 12. pii: S1934-5909(12)00645-5. doi: 10.1016/j.stem.2012.11.011. PubMed 23246482.
Backbone
  Vector backbone: pCRII-TOPO
  Backbone manufacturer: Invitrogen
  Backbone size w/o insert (bp): 3973
  Vector type: Bacterial Cloning
Growth in bacteria
  Bacterial resistance: Ampicillin and Kanamycin, 100 & 50 μg/mL
  Growth temperature: 37°C
  Growth strain: Top10
  Copy number: High Copy
Gene/Insert
  Gene/Insert name: III-GGTT
  Species: Synthetic
  Insert size (bp): 426
  Cloning method: TOPO Cloning
  Sequencing primers: 5′ T7; 3′ M13-rev
Terms and licenses: Academic/Nonprofit Terms; Industry Terms: Not Available to Industry
How to cite: III-GGTT was a gift from Chad Cowan & Kiran Musunuru (Addgene plasmid # 43650 ; http://n2t.net/addgene:43650 ; RRID:Addgene_43650)
