[The description below was written by a language model from this plasmid's Addgene catalogue record.]
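Description:
III-GGTT is a bacterial cloning plasmid built on the commercial pCRII-TOPO backbone (about 4 kb without insert), into which a 426 bp synthetic insert was introduced by TOPO cloning. It is a high-copy plasmid propagated in E. coli and carries both ampicillin and kanamycin resistance, so either or both drugs can be used for selection. No feature table accompanies the record. However, the listed sequencing primers (T7 on the 5′ side and M13 reverse on the 3′ side) match the standard primer sites that flank the cloning site of this backbone. The vector is a storage and propagation vehicle only; the record lists no promoter, tag or reporter for expressing the insert in bacteria or eukaryotic cells.

The insert is described only by its name and as synthetic, and its composition is not spelled out. The associated publication describes a TALEN genome-editing system for generating human stem cell-based disease models. In that context, the name plausibly denotes a pre-assembled block of four TAL effector repeat modules recognising the bases G-G-T-T, with "III" indicating its position in an ordered assembly. The 426 bp size is roughly what four TAL repeats would occupy, but this reading is an inference from the name and size rather than something the record states. On this interpretation, the plasmid would be one member of a library of multimer building blocks that are excised or amplified and joined with other positional blocks to make custom TALEN DNA-binding arrays, which are then transferred into a separate nuclease expression vector.
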