>Addgene plasmid #43650 | III-GGTT | depositor partial sequence | sequence record 58915 | III-GGTT sequence 426 bps
CGTCTCGGCTCACCCCAGAGCAGGTCGTGGCAATCGCGAGCAATAACGGCGGAAAACAGGCTTTGGAAAC
GGTGCAGAGGCTCCTTCCAGTGCTGTGCCAAGCGCACGGACTCACCCCAGAGCAGGTCGTGGCAATCGCG
AGCAATAACGGCGGAAAACAGGCTTTGGAAACGGTGCAGAGGCTCCTTCCAGTGCTGTGCCAAGCGCACG
GCCTCACCCCAGAGCAGGTCGTGGCCATTGCCTCGAATGGAGGGGGCAAACAGGCGTTGGAAACCGTACA
ACGATTGCTGCCGGTGCTGTGCCAAGCGCACGGATTAACCCCAGAGCAGGTCGTGGCCATTGCCTCGAAT
GGAGGGGGCAAACAGGCGTTGGAAACCGTACAACGATTGCTGCCGGTGCTGTGCCAAGCGCACGGACTCA
GAGACG
