>Addgene plasmid #43650 | III-GGTT | addgene partial sequence | sequence record 61727 | M13-F20 5'-TGTAAAACGACGGCCAGT-3'
GCGAATTGGGCCCTCTAGATGCATGCTCGAGCGGCCGCCAGTGTGATGGATATCTGCAGAATTCGCCCTT
GCCGTCCTAGCGCGTCTCGGCTCACCCCAGAGCAGGTCGTGGCAATCGCGAGCAATAACGGCGGAAAACA
GGCTTTGGAAACGGTGCAGAGGCTCCTTCCAGTGCTGTGCCAAGCGCACGGACTCACCCCAGAGCAGGTC
GTGGCAATCGCGAGCAATAACGGCGGAAAACAGGCTTTGGAAACGGTGCAGAGGCTCCTTCCAGTGCTGT
GCCAAGCGCACGGCCTCACCCCAGAGCAGGTCGTGGCCATTGCCTCGAATGGAGGGGGCAAACAGGCGTT
GGAAACCGTACAACGATTGCTGCCGGTGCTGTGCCAAGCGCACGGATTAACCCCAGAGCAGGTCGTGGCC
ATTGCCTCGAATGGAGGGGGCAAACAGGCGTTGGAAACCGTACAACGATTGCTGCCGGTGCTGTGCCAAG
CGCACGGACTCAGAGACGTGGGCACAGGAAAGAAGGGCGAATTCCAGCACACTGGCGGCCGTTACTAGTG
GATCCGAGCTCGGTACCAAGCTTGATGCATAGCTTGAGTATTCTATAGTGTCACCTAAATAGCTTGGCGT
AATCATGGTCATAGCTGTTTCCTGTGTGAAATTGTTATCCGCTCACAATTCCACACAACATACGAGCCGG
AAGCATAAAGTGTAAAGCCTGGGGTGCCTAATGAGTGAGCTAACTCACATTAATTGCGTTGCGCTCACTG
CCCGCTTTCCAGTCGGGAAACCTGTCGTGCCAGCTGCATTAATGAATCGGCCAACGCGCGGGGAGAGGCG
GTTTGCGTATTGGGCGCTCTTCCGCTTCCTCGCTCACTGACTC
